Addgene plasmid #59262: pLV-Enh eGFP Reporter-muKC2-X38
Purpose: Lentiviral GFP reporter for testing enhancer activity in different cell types. Insert is an enhancer identified in the exonic region of the keratin type II cluster.
Depositing lab: Benjamin Yu. Depositing organization: University of California, San Diego (UCSD).
Backbone
  Vector backbone: Brachyury-eGFP
  Backbone size w/o insert (bp): 7967
  Total vector size (bp): 8929
  Modifications to backbone: Original vector is Brachyury-eGFP (Kita-Matsuo et al. 2009) with the Brachyury promoter cloned out and replaced with the minimal Hsp68 promoter from the Hsp68-lacZ-Gateway plasmid (Pennacchio et al. 2006)
  Vector type: Lentiviral
Growth in bacteria
  Bacterial resistance: Ampicillin, 100 μg/mL
  Growth temperature: 37°C
  Growth strain: Stbl3
  Copy number: High Copy
Gene/Insert
  Gene/Insert name: Krt83-ex3-4 (alt name: mm9 chr15:101265011-101265972)
  Species: M. musculus (mouse)
  Insert size (bp): 962
  Promoter: Mu Hsp68 minimal promoter
  Cloning method: Gateway Cloning
  Sequencing primers: 5′ GTATGAAGAGGAAGTGGCACTA; 3′ CTCTTCATACAGTTGCCTCAG
Terms and licenses: Academic/Nonprofit Terms; Industry Terms: Not Available to Industry
Depositor comments: Please note that the final plasmid sequence is post-Gateway recombination. The plasmid contains attB sites (not attR sites as the map implies).
How to cite: pLV-Enh eGFP Reporter-muKC2-X38 was a gift from Benjamin Yu (Addgene plasmid # 59262 ; http://n2t.net/addgene:59262 ; RRID:Addgene_59262)
