[The description below was written by a language model from this plasmid's Addgene catalogue record.]
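Description:
pLV-Enh eGFP Reporter-muKC2-X38 is a lentiviral enhancer-reporter plasmid of about 8.9 kb, built on the Brachyury-eGFP lentiviral backbone. In the parental reporter vector, the original Brachyury promoter was removed and replaced with the mouse Hsp68 minimal promoter taken from an Hsp68-lacZ Gateway plasmid. This promoter has little activity on its own and is widely used to read out the activity of a candidate enhancer linked to it. The plasmid is maintained in bacteria as a high-copy construct under ampicillin selection. The recommended host is the recombination-deficient strain Stbl3, a common choice for limiting rearrangement between lentiviral repeat sequences. No feature table is provided, so the LTRs, packaging signal, origin of replication and any mammalian selection marker are not described in the record.

The insert is a 962 bp mouse genomic fragment named Krt83-ex3-4, spanning exons 3 to 4 of Krt83 within the keratin type II cluster on chromosome 15. It was identified as a candidate enhancer that lies in exonic sequence. The fragment was introduced by Gateway cloning, and the depositor notes that the final plasmid is the post-recombination product. It therefore carries attB sites flanking the insert, not the attR sites suggested by the plasmid map. If the fragment has enhancer activity in a given cell, it should boost transcription from the Hsp68 minimal promoter and produce eGFP fluorescence.

The stated use is to test enhancer activity across different cell types. Lentiviral delivery allows the reporter to be integrated into cells that are hard to transfect.
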