>Addgene plasmid #59262 | pLV-Enh eGFP Reporter-muKC2-X38 | depositor partial sequence | sequence record 93548 | pLV-Enh eGFP Reporter-muKC2-X38 sequence 1213 bps
GNNCTTGGTCAATATGATTTTATTTTGACTGATAGTGACCTGTTCGTTGCAACAAATTGATGAGCAATGC
TTTTTTATAATGCCAACTTTGTACAAAAAAGCAGGCTTTGTATGAAGAGGAAGTGGCACTACGAGCCACT
TCTGAGAATGAATTTGTGGCCCTGAAGAAGGTGAGTAACCAGAATGGTCATCTCTCAGCCAGAGTTGGTG
TTCAACACCTTTACTAGACACTGGAGGCCACTACTGCCCAGAGCCACCAGCCCCACTCCTGCATAGCCCT
GGGCCATAGAGCCCACTGCCAGCCTCACTCAGAGCAGGTGTTTCATGCTCATTTGCCTAGGCTTGTAGTC
TCCCTTGGTCCTGGGCCTCCCATAGAGTAGGCACCTGATACACAGTAGTGAAGAAGGGATCACCAGTTAG
TGCCTGGGCAACCTTGGACAGCCACAGTGGGAAACACCTGGTGAAGAATGCCTGGCATTGCTTGCTTCCT
AAACATGACTCAGCAAGGACAGCCTAATGTACTAACCTCCCGGATGAGGGGACTTCCGGGAACACTACTG
TGAGCACCTGAGGCCCGGATGCAAAGCTGAGGCTAGGCTGCCCTGGGCCCTCAGCTCTGACATAGGCCTG
GCTCTCCTGTAAGATCCAAAACACAGCTGCAGGACCTGGTTAGAAATGACCCATCCCACACTCCCACTCT
AGACCCCAGGTTTTGGCAAAGATGCCAGCTGTGGATTTAGGAGAACCATTCCATTGGTAACAAGGTTGTG
CCTGGGATCCTCAGATCCCCCCTCCCTTCTCACACTGACTCCTCACCATACAGAAGGGGTTGCTCACACT
GTGGGTACCTGGCCCTGAGACAACCAACTATGGAAAGTCTGTCAGGAACAAACTGCTGAGTCTACTTACT
AGAGAGGGAAGAAGGGCAATCTGGAGACTGCCCCGTGAGACTCTTGGTTTGTCTTCCTCCTTTAGATGTG
GACTGTGCCTACCTCCGGAAGTCAGACCTGGAAGCCAACGCAGAAGCGCTGACACAGGAGACCGACTCCT
GAGGCACTGTATGAAGAGAACCCAGCTTTCTTGTACAAAGTTTGCCATTATAAGAAAGCATTGCTTAATC
ATTTGTTGCAACGGAACAGGTCACTATCAGTCGAAATAAATCATTATTGGCATCCAGCTGATAGCCGTGA
TAGGGAGTCGAAATAANTGGNNN
