>Addgene plasmid #59262 | pLV-Enh eGFP Reporter-muKC2-X38 | addgene partial sequence | sequence record 95723 | pRRL5primeMCS-F 5'-tgaacggatctcgacggtat-3'
GGGGGGTACAGTGCAGGGGAAAGAATAGTAGACATAATAGCAACAGACATACAAACTAAAGAATTACAAA
AACAAATTACAAAAATTCAAAATTTTATCGATCACGAGACTAGCCTCGAGAAGCTTGATATCGAATTCCA
TCACAAGTTTGTACAAAAAAGCAGGCTTTGTATGAAGAGGAAGTGGCACTACGAGCCACTTCTGAGAATG
AATTTGTGGCCCTGAAGAAGGTGAGTAACCAGAATGGTCATCTCTCAGCCAGAGTTGGTGTTCAACACCT
TTACTAGACACTGGAGGCCACTACTGCCCAGAGCCACCAGCCCCACTCCTGCATAGCCCTGGGCCATAGA
GCCCACTGCCAGCCTCACTCAGAGCAGGTGTTTCATGCTCATTTGCCTAGGCTTGTAGTCTCCCTTGGTC
CTGGGCCTCCCATAGAGTAGGCACCTGATACACAGTAGTGAAGAAGGGATCACCAGTTAGTGCCTGGGCA
ACCTTGGACAGCCACAGTGGGAAACACCTGGTGAAGAATGCCTGGCATTGCTTGCTTCCTAAACATGACT
CAGCAAGGACAGCCTAATGTACTAACCTCCCGGATGAGGGGACTTCCGGGAACACTACTGTGAGCACCTG
AGGCCCGGATGCAAAGCTGAGGCTAGGCTGCCCTGGGCCCTCAGCTCTGACATAGGCCTGGCTCTCCTGT
AAGATCCAAAACACAGCTGCAGGACCTGGTTAGAAATGACCCATCCCACACTCCCACTCTAGA
