>Addgene plasmid #59262 | pLV-Enh eGFP Reporter-muKC2-X38 | addgene partial sequence | sequence record 95726 | EGFP-N 5'-CGTCGCCGTCCAGCTCGACCAG-3'
GCTCACCATGGTGGCGACCGGTGCGCTCCGCGGCGTGGATGCTCCGGGGAAAGTTGCGCTCCGCGGCAGG
GATGCTCCTGGGAAGGTTGCGCTCCGCGGCAGGGATGCTCTGGGGAAGGCTGGTCCTGGCCGAGGATCGG
GAACGCGCCGCTCGCTCTGCTTCTCTTGTCTTCGCTTGTCTCTGGATGGAACCAGATTTGGTTCTGAGTA
GCTGTCAGCGTCTGGTGACCTGCTCGCCGCCCTGCGCCTTTAAGGAGTCTTCACCGGCCCCGCCCACTCT
CCGCTGGGCCAATCAGCGAGCCGGAGGAGGCCTTGGGGCCAGGAATCTTCCAGCAGTTTCGCGTCTGGTG
GAGCTTCCCCGCCTCCCTTGAGTAATCGGAGTTGTGGGTTCCGCCCTTGTCCAGAACTCTCCAGAGGTTT
CTGGGGTTCACTGGAGAGTACGGATTCCTGAGGGGGAGGGTGTGGGGAAGTGCTGGTGCTACTAGTGACA
CTGTTGCTATGGCGACGCATTACTAAGGCCTGTGTGGAATGGACAAGAAAGATCACCTCTA
